>Addgene plasmid #48439 | pFUSB4_CACT | depositor full sequence | sequence record 70139 | Full Sequence
ATGTTTTCCCAGTCACGACGTTGTAAAACGACGGCCAGTCTTAAGCGTCTCATGGCCTGACCCCGGACCA
AGTGGTGGCCTATCGCCAGCCACGATGGCGGCAAGCAAGCGCTCGAAACGGTGCAGCGGCTGTTGCCGGT
GCTGTGCCAGGACCATGGCCTGACCCCGGACCAAGTGGTGGCTATCGCCAGCAACATTGGCGGCAAGCAA
GCGCTCGAAACGGTGCAGCGGCTGTTGCCGGTGCTGTGCCAGGACCATGGCCTGACTCCGGACCAAGTGG
TGGCTATCGCCAGCCACGATGGCGGCAAGCAAGCGCTCGAAACGGTGCAGCGGCTGTTGCCGGTGCTGTG
CCAGGACCATGGCCTGACCCCGGACCAAGTGGTGGCTATCGCCAGCAACGGTGGCGGCAAGCAAGCGCTC
GAAACGGTGCAGCGGCTGTTGCCGGTGCTGTGCCAGGACCATGGCCTGACCCCGGACCAAGTGGTGGCTA
TCGAGACGTCTAGACCAGCCAGGACAGAAATGCCTCGACTTCGCTGCTACCCAAGGTTGCCGGGTGACGC
ACACCGTGGAAACGGATGAAGGCACGAACCCAGTGGACATAAGCCTGTTCGGTTCGTAAGCTGTAATGCA
AGTAGCGTATGCGCTCACGCAACTGGTCCAGAACCTTGACCGAACGCAGCGGTGGTAACGGCGCAGTGGC
GGTTTTCATGGCTTGTTATGACTGTTTTTTTGGGGTACAGTCTATGCCTCGGGCATCCAAGCAGCAAGCG
CGTTACGCCGTGGGTCGATGTTTGATGTTATGGAGCAGCAACGATGTTACGCAGCAGGGCAGTCGCCCTA
AAACAAAGTTAAACATTATGAGGGAAGCGGTGATCGCCGAAGTATCGACTCAACTATCAGAGGTAGTTGG
CGTCATCGAGCGCCATCTCGAACCGACGTTGCTGGCCGTACATTTGTACGGCTCCGCAGTGGATGGCGGC
CTGAAGCCACACAGTGATATTGATTTGCTGGTTACGGTGACCGTAAGGCTTGATGAAACAACGCGGCGAG
CTTTGATCAACGACCTTTTGGAAACTTCGGCTTCCCCTGGAGAGAGCGAGATTCTCCGCGCTGTAGAAGT
CACCATTGTTGTGCACGACGACATCATTCCGTGGCGTTATCCAGCTAAGCGCGAACTGCAATTTGGAGAA
TGGCAGCGCAATGACATTCTTGCAGGTATCTTCGAGCCAGCCACGATCGACATTGATCTGGCTATCTTGC
TGACAAAAGCAAGAGAACATAGCGTTGCCTTGGTAGGTCCAGCGGCGGAGGAACTCTTTGATCCGGTTCC
TGAACAGGATCTATTTGAGGCGCTAAATGAAACCTTAACGCTATGGAACTCGCCGCCCGACTGGGCTGGC
GATGAGCGAAATGTAGTGCTTACGTTGTCCCGCATTTGGTACAGCGCAGTAACCGGCAAAATCGCGCCGA
AGGATGTCGCTGCCGACTGGGCAATGGAGCGCCTGCCGGCCCAGTATCAGCCCGTCATACTTGAAGCTAG
ACAGGCTTATCTTGGACAAGAAGAAGATCGCTTGGCCTCGCGCGCAGATCAGTTGGAAGAATTTGTCCAC
TACGTGAAAGGCGAGATCACCAAGGTAGTCGGCAAATAACCCTCGAGCCACCCATGACCAAAATCCCTTA
ACGTGAGTTACGCGTCGTTCCACTGAGCGTCAGACCCCGTAGAAAAGATCAAAGGATCTTCTTGAGATCC
TTTTTTTCTGCGCGTAATCTGCTGCTTGCAAACAAAAAAACCACCGCTACCAGCGGTGGTTTGTTTGCCG
GATCAAGAGCTACCAACTCTTTTTCCGAAGGTAACTGGCTTCAGCAGAGCGCAGATACCAAATACTGTCC
TTCTAGTGTAGCCGTAGTTAGGCCACCACTTCAAGAACTCTGTAGCACCGCCTACATACCTCGCTCTGCT
AATCCTGTTACCAGTGGCTGCTGCCAGTGGCGATAAGTCGTGTCTTACCGGGTTGGACTCAAGACGATAG
TTACCGGATAAGGCGCAGCGGTCGGGCTGAACGGGGGGTTCGTGCACACAGCCCAGCTTGGAGCGAACGA
CCTACACCGAACTGAGATACCTACAGCGTGAGCATTGAGAAAGCGCCACGCTTCCCGAAGGGAGAAAGGC
GGACAGGTATCCGGTAAGCGGCAGGGTCGGAACAGGAGAGCGCACGAGGGAGCTTCCAGGGGGAAACGCC
TGGTATCTTTATAGTCCTGTCGGGTTTCGCCACCTCTGACTTGAGCGTCGATTTTTGTGATGCTCGTCAG
GGGGGCGGAGCCTATGGAAAAACGCCAGCAACGCGGCCTTTTTACGGTTCCTGGCCTTTTGCTGGCCTTT
TGCTCACATGTTCTTTCCTGCGTTATCCCCTGATTCTGTGGATAACCGTATTACCGCCTTTGAGTGAGCT
GATACCGCTCGCCGCAGCCGAACGACCGAGCGCAGCGAGTCAGTGAGCGAGGAAGCGGAAGAGCGCCCAA
TACGCAAACCGCCTCTCCCCGCGCGTTGGCCGATTCATTAATGCAGCTGGCACGACAGGTTTCCCGACTG
GAAAGCGGGCAGTGAGCGCAACGCAATTAATACGCGTACCGCTAGCCAGGAAGAGTTTGTAGAAACGCAA
AAAGGCCATCCGTCAGGATGGCCTTCTGCTTAGTTTGATGCCTGGCAGTTTATGGCGGGCGTCCTGCCCG
CCACCCTCCGGGCCGTTGCTTCACAACGTTCAAATCCGCTCCCGGCGGATTTGTCCTACTCAGGAGAGCG
TTCACCGACAAACAACAGATAAAACGAAAGGCCCAGTCTTCCGACTGAGCCTTTCGTTTTATTTGATGCC
TGGCAGTTCCCTACTCTCGCGTTAACGCTAGCATGG
Features (pLannotate 1.2.2; 8 found; start..end, strand, type, name):
      3..39      -  CDS            lacZα (fragment): LacZα fragment of β-galactosidase; lacZ fragment
    596..619     +  promoter       Pc promoter (fragment): intI1 (promoter lies within the coding sequence); class 1 integron promoter
    795..851     +  CDS            GmR (fragment): gentamycin acetyltransferase; aacC1; confers resistance to gentamycin
    858..1649    +  CDS            SmR: aminoglycoside adenylyltransferase (Murphy, 1985); aadA; confers resistance to spectinomycin and streptomycin
   1742..2330    +  rep_origin     ori: high-copy-number ColE1/pMB1/pBR322/pUC origin of replication
   2513..2605    +  CDS            lacI (fragment): lac repressor; lacI; The lac repressor binds to the lac operator to inhibit transcription in E. coli. This inhibition can be relieved by adding lactose or isopropyl-β-D-thiogalactopyranoside (IPTG).
   2660..2687    -  terminator     rrnB T2 terminator: transcription terminator T2 from the E. coli rrnB gene
   2819..2862    +  terminator     rrnB T1 terminator: Escherichia coli rrnB; transcription terminator T1 from the E. coli rrnB gene
