[The description below was written by a language model from this plasmid's Addgene catalogue record and pLannotate feature annotations shown in this document.]
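Description:
pFUSB4_CACT is an intermediate array plasmid for Golden Gate assembly of TALENs. It was built in the pFUS_B4 backbone and carries a pre-assembled block of four synthetic TAL effector repeats. The repeat-variable diresidues are HD NI HD NG, which under the standard TALE code recognise the bases C, A, C and T, hence the plasmid name. The depositor notes that the array was made by Golden Gate cloning. The associated work describes a simplified 15-RVD GoldyTALEN design for in vivo genome engineering, which suggests that this plasmid belongs to a set of ready-made four-repeat modules. Such modules would be combined with other partial arrays and a final half-repeat in a TALEN expression backbone, rather than built from single-repeat plasmids each time.

The catalogue lists the vector type as mammalian expression/TALEN. However, the annotated 2,906 nt sequence shows only bacterial maintenance elements and no eukaryotic promoter, nuclease domain or polyadenylation signal, so the plasmid appears to be a cloning intermediate rather than an expression construct. Propagation in E. coli relies on a high-copy ColE1/pUC-type origin. Selection uses the aadA (SmR) aminoglycoside adenylyltransferase, which confers spectinomycin and streptomycin resistance and lies downstream of a class 1 integron Pc promoter fragment and a remnant of a gentamicin resistance gene. The short lacZα and lacI fragments are probably remnants of a blue/white screening cassette displaced when the repeats were inserted, although the record does not say so. The rrnB T1 and T2 terminators are also present. The automated annotation did not label the TAL repeat array itself, which presumably lies in the unannotated region of the sequence.
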