Addgene plasmid #48439: pFUSB4_CACT
Depositing lab: Stephen Ekker. Depositing organization: Mayo Foundation for Medical Education and Research. Publication: High Efficiency In Vivo Genome Engineering with a Simplified 15-RVD GoldyTALEN Design. Ma AC, Lee HB, Clark KJ, Ekker SC. PLoS One. 2013 May 29;8(5):e65259. doi: 10.1371/journal.pone.0065259. Print 2013. PubMed 23734242.
Backbone
  Vector backbone: pFUS_B4
  Vector type: Mammalian Expression, TALEN
Growth in bacteria
  Bacterial resistance: Spectinomycin, 50 μg/mL
  Growth temperature: 37°C
  Growth strain: Top10
  Copy number: Unknown
Gene/Insert
  Gene/Insert name: RVD sequence: HD NI HD NG
  Species: Synthetic
  Cloning method: Unknown
  Sequencing primers: 5′ ttgatgcctggcagttccct; 3′ cgaaccgaacaggcttatgt
Terms and licenses: Academic/Nonprofit Terms; Industry Terms: Not Available to Industry
Depositor comments: Plasmid was created using Golden Gate cloning.
How to cite: pFUSB4_CACT was a gift from Stephen Ekker (Addgene plasmid # 48439 ; http://n2t.net/addgene:48439 ; RRID:Addgene_48439)
