>Addgene plasmid #48439 | pFUSB4_CACT | addgene partial sequence | sequence record 70839 | pCR8_F1 5'-ttgatgcctggcagttccct-3'
TAAAACGACGGCCAGTCTTAAGCGTCTCATGGCCTGACCCCGGACCAAGTGGTGGCTATCGCCAGCCACG
ATGGCGGCAAGCAAGCGCTCGAAACGGTGCAGCGGCTGTTGCCGGTGCTGTGCCAGGACCATGGCCTGAC
CCCGGACCAAGTGGTGGCTATCGCCAGCAACATTGGCGGCAAGCAAGCGCTCGAAACGGTGCAGCGGCTG
TTGCCGGTGCTGTGCCAGGACCATGGCCTGACTCCGGACCAAGTGGTGGCTATCGCCAGCCACGATGGCG
GCAAGCAAGCGCTCGAAACGGTGCAGCGGCTGTTGCCGGTGCTGTGCCAGGACCATGGCCTGACCCCGGA
CCAAGTGGTGGCTATCGCCAGCAACGGTGGCGGCAAGCAAGCGCTCGAAACGGTGCAGCGGCTGTTGCCG
GTGCTGTGCCAGGACCATGGCCTGACCCCGGACCAAGTGGTGGCTATCGAGACGTCTAGACCAGCCAGGA
CAGAAATGCCTCGACTTCGCTGCTACCCAAGGTTGCCGGGTGACGCACACCGTGGAAACGGATGAAGGCA
CGAACCCAGTGGACATAAGCCTGTTCGGTTCGTAAGCTGTAATGCAAGTAGCGTATGCGCTCACGCAACT
GGTCCAGAACCTTGACCGAACGCAGCGGTGGTAACGGCGCAGTGGCGGTTTTCATGGCTTGTTATGACTG
TTTTTTTGGGGTACAGTCTATGCCTCGGGCATCCAAGCAGCAAGCGCGTTACGCCGTGGGTCGATGTTTG
ATGTTATGGAGCAGCAACGATGTTACGCAGCAGGGCAGTCGCCCTAAAACAAAGTTAAACATTATGAGGG
AAGCGGTGATCGCCGAAGTATCGACTCAACTATCAGA
